Addgene plasmid #200431: CMV mScarlet-LC3B
Purpose: Mammalian expression of fluorescently-tagged marker for autophagic vesicles
Depositing lab: Erika Holzbaur. Depositing organization: University of Pennsylvania. Publication: Regulatory imbalance between LRRK2 kinase, PPM1H phosphatase, and ARF6 GTPase disrupts the axonal transport of autophagosomes. Dou D, Smith EM, Evans CS, Boecker CA, Holzbaur ELF. Cell Rep. 2023 May 1;42(5):112448. doi: 10.1016/j.celrep.2023.112448. PubMed 37133994.
Backbone
  Vector backbone: pEGFPc
  Backbone manufacturer: Clontech
  Backbone size w/o insert (bp): 3900
  Total vector size (bp): 5400
  Vector type: Mammalian Expression
  Selectable markers: Neomycin (select with G418)
Growth in bacteria
  Bacterial resistance: Kanamycin, 50 μg/mL
  Growth temperature: 37°C
  Growth strain: DH5alpha
  Copy number: High Copy
Gene/Insert
  Gene/Insert name: Map1lc3b (alt names: microtubule associated protein 1 light chain 3 beta; LC3B; Mpl3)
  Species: R. norvegicus (rat)
  Insert size (bp): 1500
  GenBank ID: NC_051354.1
  Entrez Gene: Map1lc3b (a.k.a. LC3B, Map1lc3, Mpl3, zbs559)
  Promoter: CMV
  Tag / fusion protein: mScarlet (N terminal on backbone)
  Cloning method: Restriction Enzyme; 5′ cloning site NheI (unknown if destroyed); 3′ cloning site EcoRI (unknown if destroyed)
  Sequencing primers: 5′ 5'-CTTTATTTGTAACCATTATAAGCTGC
Resource information
  A portion of this plasmid was derived from a plasmid made by: EGFP-LC3B; gift from T. Yoshimori, Osaka University
Terms and licenses: Academic/Nonprofit Terms; Industry Terms: Not Available to Industry
How to cite: CMV mScarlet-LC3B was a gift from Erika Holzbaur (Addgene plasmid # 200431 ; http://n2t.net/addgene:200431 ; RRID:Addgene_200431)
