[The description below was written by a language model from this plasmid's Addgene catalogue record and pLannotate feature annotations shown in this document.]
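Description:
CMV mScarlet-LC3B is a mammalian expression plasmid of about 5.4 kb built on the Clontech pEGFP-C-type backbone, in which the original green fluorescent protein has been replaced by the red fluorescent protein mScarlet. It is propagated in E. coli from a high-copy ColE1/pUC-type origin and also carries an f1 phage origin. A single NeoR/KanR (Tn5 aminoglycoside phosphotransferase) cassette serves both hosts. A bacterial bla-type promoter drives it for kanamycin selection in bacteria, and the adjacent SV40 enhancer/early promoter, together with an HSV TK polyadenylation signal, drives it for G418 selection of stably transfected mammalian cells. The short annotated fragments of ble, SV40 large T antigen and the bGH poly(A) signal appear to be backbone remnants or partial annotation matches rather than functional parts.

The expression cassette consists of the human cytomegalovirus immediate-early enhancer and promoter, followed by the mScarlet coding sequence joined through a short linker to rat Map1lc3b (LC3B). This places the fluorescent protein at the N terminus of LC3B. A residual multiple cloning site fragment and the SV40 poly(A) signal lie downstream. The LC3B portion was derived from an earlier EGFP-LC3B plasmid. LC3B is an Atg8-family protein that associates with autophagosome membranes, so the fusion acts as a constitutively expressed red marker for autophagic vesicles. The N-terminal tag leaves the LC3B C terminus free, which is the end normally processed and lipidated for membrane attachment. The stated purpose is fluorescent labelling of autophagic vesicles in mammalian cells, and the associated publication concerns axonal transport of autophagosomes.
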