Features (pLannotate 1.2.2; 15 found; start..end, strand, type, name):
     87..390     +  enhancer       CMV enhancer: human cytomegalovirus immediate early enhancer
    391..594     +  promoter       CMV promoter: human cytomegalovirus (CMV) immediate early promoter
    639..1334    +  CDS            mScarlet: mScarlet is a basic (constitutively fluorescent) red fluorescent protein published in 2016, derived from synthetic construct. It has moderate acid sensitivity.
   1353..1775    +  CDS            LC3 (sequence withheld): rat LC3 protein; Map1lc3b; Atg8 family member found on autophagosomes
   2084..2121    +  misc_feature   MCS (fragment): multiple cloning site
   2138..2222    +  CDS            large T antigen (fragment): large T antigen from SV40 (simian virus 40)
   2245..2366    +  polyA_signal   SV40 poly(A) signal: SV40 polyadenylation signal
   2400..2828    -  rep_origin     f1 ori (sequence partly withheld): f1 bacteriophage origin of replication; arrow indicates direction of (+) strand synthesis
   2855..2959    +  promoter       AmpR promoter: bla
   2961..3318    +  promoter       SV40 promoter: SV40 enhancer and early promoter
   3353..4147    +  CDS            NeoR/KanR: aminoglycoside phosphotransferase from Tn5; aph(3')-II (or nptII); confers resistance to neomycin, kanamycin, and G418 (Geneticin®)
   4168..4320    +  CDS            ble (fragment): BLE_KLEPN - Experimental evidence at protein level: Swiss-Prot protein existence level 1. Binding protein with a strong affinity to the bleomycin family of antibiotics. Binds to CL990; an antimitotic-antibiotic compound. From Klebsiella pneumoniae.
   4379..4426    +  polyA_signal   HSV TK poly(A) signal: herpes simplex virus thymidine kinase polyadenylation signal (Cole and Stacy, 1985)
   4517..4533    -  polyA_signal   bGH poly(A) signal (fragment): bovine growth hormone polyadenylation signal
   4755..5343    +  rep_origin     ori: high-copy-number ColE1/pMB1/pBR322/pUC origin of replication
>Addgene plasmid #200431 | CMV mScarlet-LC3B | addgene full sequence | sequence record 393629 | Addgene NGS Result
TGGATAACCGTATTACCGCCATGCATTAGTTATTAATAGTAATCAATTACGGGGTCATTAGTTCATAGCC
CATATATGGAGTTCCGCGTTACATAACTTACGGTAAATGGCCCGCCTGGCTGACCGCCCAACGACCCCCG
CCCATTGACGTCAATAATGACGTATGTTCCCATAGTAACGCCAATAGGGACTTTCCATTGACGTCAATGG
GTGGAGTATTTACGGTAAACTGCCCACTTGGCAGTACATCAAGTGTATCATATGCCAAGTACGCCCCCTA
TTGACGTCAATGACGGTAAATGGCCCGCCTGGCATTATGCCCAGTACATGACCTTATGGGACTTTCCTAC
TTGGCAGTACATCTACGTATTAGTCATCGCTATTACCATGGTGATGCGGTTTTGGCAGTACATCAATGGG
CGTGGATAGCGGTTTGACTCACGGGGATTTCCAAGTCTCCACCCCATTGACGTCAATGGGAGTTTGTTTT
GGCACCAAAATCAACGGGACTTTCCAAAATGTCGTAACAACTCCGCCCCATTGACGCAAATGGGCGGTAG
GCGTGTACGGTGGGAGGTCTATATAAGCAGAGCTGGTTTAGTGAACCGTCAGATCCGCTAGCGCTACCGG
TCGCCACCATGGTGAGCAAGGGCGAGGCAGTGATCAAGGAGTTCATGCGGTTCAAGGTGCACATGGAGGG
CTCCATGAACGGCCACGAGTTCGAGATCGAGGGCGAGGGCGAGGGCCGCCCCTACGAGGGCACCCAGACC
GCCAAGCTGAAGGTGACCAAGGGTGGCCCCCTGCCCTTCTCCTGGGACATCCTGTCCCCTCAGTTCATGT
ACGGCTCCAGGGCCTTCACCAAGCACCCCGCCGACATCCCCGACTACTATAAGCAGTCCTTCCCCGAGGG
CTTCAAGTGGGAGCGCGTGATGAACTTCGAGGACGGCGGCGCCGTGACCGTGACCCAGGACACCTCCCTG
GAGGACGGCACCCTGATCTACAAGGTGAAGCTCCGCGGCACCAACTTCCCTCCTGACGGCCCCGTAATGC
AGAAGAAGACAATGGGCTGGGAAGCGTCCACCGAGCGGTTGTACCCCGAGGACGGCGTGCTGAAGGGCGA
CATTAAGATGGCCCTGCGCCTGAAGGACGGCGGCCGCTACCTGGCGGACTTCAAGACCACCTACAAGGCC
AAGAAGCCCGTGCAGATGCCCGGCGCCTACAACGTCGACCGCAAGTTGGACATCACCTCCCACAACGAGG
ACTACACCGTGGTGGAACAGTACGAACGCTCCGAGGGCCGCCACTCCACCGGCGGCATGGACGAGCTGTA
CAAGTCCGGACTCAGATCTAGA
[423 nt withheld, positions 1353-1775]
TGACAGACATACAGCCACTTCCAACTAAAGCAAGCCTCTGCTCCCTGCTACCTGCATGGAGCCCACTGTG
ACACTCAGACCATCCCCGGTCACTCACTCACTCGTGTCTGAGAATCTCAGTGAGAGCTGCCTCTGTCACG
GACGGAAGCCAACACAGCCACCTCTCGACCTGGCTCCCCACAGCACCCACCCTCCCTGCATGCAGCTGTC
CCTGCTAACCCCCAATGTTATGTTACACTGTGTAAGTCCCCACTGCTGCCGTGTGTGGGTTGTGTACGTC
GTCATGTCCCTGGTTTATAACTATGGTGCGAATTCTGCAGTCGACGGTACCGCGGGCCCGGGATCCACCG
GATCTAGATAACTGATCATAATCAGCCATACCACATTTGTAGAGGTTTTACTTGCTTTAAAAAACCTCCC
ACACCTCCCCCTGAACCTGAAACATAAAATGAATGCAATTGTTGTTGTTAACTTGTTTATTGCAGCTTAT
AATGGTTACAAATAAAGCAATAGCATCACAAATTTCACAAATAAAGCATTTTTTTCACTGCATTCTAGTT
GTGGTTTGTCCAAACTCATCAATGTATCTTAACGCGTAAATTGTAAGCGTTAATATTTTGTTAAAATTCG
CGTTAAATTTTTGTTAAATCAGCTCATTTTTTAACCAATAGGCCGAAATCGGCAAAATCCCTTATAAATC
AAAAGAATAGACCGAGATAGGGT
[37 nt withheld, positions 2499-2535]
AAAGAACGTGGACTCCAACGTCAAAGG
[49 nt withheld, positions 2563-2611]
T
[91 nt withheld, positions 2613-2703]
G
[124 nt withheld, positions 2705-2828]
CAGGTGGCACTTTTCGGGGAAATGTGCGCGGAACCCCTATTTGTTTATTTTTCTAAATACATTCAAATAT
GTATCCGCTCATGAGACAATAACCCTGATAAATGCTTCAATAATATTGAAAAAGGAAGAGTCCTGAGGCG
GAAAGAACCAGCTGTGGAATGTGTGTCAGTTAGGGTGTGGAAAGTCCCCAGGCTCCCCAGCAGGCAGAAG
TATGCAAAGCATGCATCTCAATTAGTCAGCAACCAGGTGTGGAAAGTCCCCAGGCTCCCCAGCAGGCAGA
AGTATGCAAAGCATGCATCTCAATTAGTCAGCAACCATAGTCCCGCCCCTAACTCCGCCCATCCCGCCCC
TAACTCCGCCCAGTTCCGCCCATTCTCCGCCCCATGGCTGACTAATTTTTTTTATTTATGCAGAGGCCGA
GGCCGCCTCGGCCTCTGAGCTATTCCAGAAGTAGTGAGGAGGCTTTTTTGGAGGCCTAGGCTTTTGCAAA
GATCGATCAAGAGACAGGATGAGGATCGTTTCGCATGATTGAACAAGATGGATTGCACGCAGGTTCTCCG
GCCGCTTGGGTGGAGAGGCTATTCGGCTATGACTGGGCACAACAGACAATCGGCTGCTCTGATGCCGCCG
TGTTCCGGCTGTCAGCGCAGGGGCGCCCGGTTCTTTTTGTCAAGACCGACCTGTCCGGTGCCCTGAATGA
ACTGCAAGACGAGGCAGCGCGGCTATCGTGGCTGGCCACGACGGGCGTTCCTTGCGCAGCTGTGCTCGAC
GTTGTCACTGAAGCGGGAAGGGACTGGCTGCTATTGGGCGAAGTGCCGGGGCAGGATCTCCTGTCATCTC
ACCTTGCTCCTGCCGAGAAAGTATCCATCATGGCTGATGCAATGCGGCGGCTGCATACGCTTGATCCGGC
TACCTGCCCATTCGACCACCAAGCGAAACATCGCATCGAGCGAGCACGTACTCGGATGGAAGCCGGTCTT
GTCGATCAGGATGATCTGGACGAAGAGCATCAGGGGCTCGCGCCAGCCGAACTGTTCGCCAGGCTCAAGG
CGAGCATGCCCGACGGCGAGGATCTCGTCGTGACCCATGGCGATGCCTGCTTGCCGAATATCATGGTGGA
AAATGGCCGCTTTTCTGGATTCATCGACTGTGGCCGGCTGGGTGTGGCGGACCGCTATCAGGACATAGCG
TTGGCTACCCGTGATATTGCTGAAGAGCTTGGCGGCGAATGGGCTGACCGCTTCCTCGTGCTTTACGGTA
TCGCCGCTCCCGATTCGCAGCGCATCGCCTTCTATCGCCTTCTTGACGAGTTCTTCTGAGCGGGACTCTG
GGGTTCGAAATGACCGACCAAGCGACGCCCAACCTGCCATCACGAGATTTCGATTCCACCGCCGCCTTCT
ATGAAAGGTTGGGCTTCGGAATCGTTTTCCGGGACGCCGGCTGGATGATCCTCCAGCGCGGGGATCTCAT
GCTGGAGTTCTTCGCCCACCCTAGGGGGAGGCTAACTGAAACACGGAAGGAGACAATACCGGAAGGAACC
CGCGCTATGACGGCAATAAAAAGACAGAATAAAACGCACGGTGTTGGGTCGTTTGTTCATAAACGCGGGG
TTCGGTCCCAGGGCTGGCACTCTGTCGATACCCCACCGAGACCCCATTGGGGCCAATACGCCCGCGTTTC
TTCCTTTTCCCCACCCCACCCCCCAAGTTCGGGTGAAGGCCCAGGGCTCGCAGCCAACGTCGGGGCGGCA
GGCCCTGCCATAGCCTCAGGTTACTCATATATACTTTAGATTGATTTAAAACTTCATTTTTAATTTAAAA
GGATCTAGGTGAAGATCCTTTTTGATAATCTCATGACCAAAATCCCTTAACGTGAGTTTTCGTTCCACTG
AGCGTCAGACCCCGTAGAAAAGATCAAAGGATCTTCTTGAGATCCTTTTTTTCTGCGCGTAATCTGCTGC
TTGCAAACAAAAAAACCACCGCTACCAGCGGTGGTTTGTTTGCCGGATCAAGAGCTACCAACTCTTTTTC
CGAAGGTAACTGGCTTCAGCAGAGCGCAGATACCAAATACTGTTCTTCTAGTGTAGCCGTAGTTAGGCCA
CCACTTCAAGAACTCTGTAGCACCGCCTACATACCTCGCTCTGCTAATCCTGTTACCAGTGGCTGCTGCC
AGTGGCGATAAGTCGTGTCTTACCGGGTTGGACTCAAGACGATAGTTACCGGATAAGGCGCAGCGGTCGG
GCTGAACGGGGGGTTCGTGCACACAGCCCAGCTTGGAGCGAACGACCTACACCGAACTGAGATACCTACA
GCGTGAGCTATGAGAAAGCGCCACGCTTCCCGAAGGGAGAAAGGCGGACAGGTATCCGGTAAGCGGCAGG
GTCGGAACAGGAGAGCGCACGAGGGAGCTTCCAGGGGGAAACGCCTGGTATCTTTATAGTCCTGTCGGGT
TTCGCCACCTCTGACTTGAGCGTCGATTTTTGTGATGCTCGTCAGGGGGGCGGAGCCTATGGAAAAACGC
CAGCAACGCGGCCTTTTTACGGTTCCTGGCCTTTTGCTGGCCTTTTGCTCACATGTTCTTTCCTGCGTTA
TCCCCTGATTCTG
