>Addgene plasmid #200431 | CMV mScarlet-LC3B | depositor partial sequence | sequence record 388943 | 5'-CTTTATTTGTAACCATTATAAGCTGC
ATCACCTCCCACAACGAGGACTACACCGTGGTGGAACAGTACGAACGCTCCGAGGGCCGCCACTCCACCG
GCGGCATGGACGAGCTGTACAAGTCCGGACTCAGATCTAGA
[423 nt withheld, positions 112-534]
TGACAGACATACAGCCACTTCCAACTAAAGCAAGCCTCTGCTCCCTGCTACCTGCATGGAGCCCACTGTG
ACACTCAGACCATCCCCGGTCACTCACTCACTCGTGTCTGAGAATCTCAGTGAGAGCTGCCTCTGTCACG
GACGGAAGCCAACACAGCCACCTCTCGACCTGGCTCCCCACAGCACCCACCCTCCCTGCATGCAGCTGTC
CCTGCTAACCCCCAATGTTATGTTACACTGTGTAAGTCCCCACTGCTGCCGTGTGTGGGTTGTGTACGTC
GTCATGTCCCTGGTTTATAACTATGGTGCGAATTCTGCAGTCGACGGTACCGCGGGCCCGGGATCCACCG
GATCTAGATAACTGATCATAATCAGCCATACCACATTTGTAGAGGTTTTACTTGCTTTAAAAAACCTCCC
ACACCTCCCCCTGAACCTGAAACATAAAATGAATGCAATGTTGTGTAACCGAAT
